LOCUS       Exported 10580 bp ds-DNA circular SYN 12-MAY-2021
DEFINITION  TC-83 I-SceI T7 5'UTR (A3G) P1234 (nsP2 Q739L) SGP XbaI attB1 Kozak
            mKate opal attB2 AscI (truncated E1) 3'UTR Poly A I-SceI.
ACCESSION   .
VERSION     .
KEYWORDS    pTK194
SOURCE      synthetic DNA construct
  ORGANISM  synthetic DNA construct
REFERENCE   1 (bases 1 to 10580)
  AUTHORS   Wroblewska L, Kitada T, Endo K, Siciliano V, Stillo B, Saito H,
            Weiss R
  TITLE     Mammalian synthetic circuits with RNA binding proteins for RNA-only
            delivery.
  JOURNAL   Nat Biotechnol. 2015 Aug 3. doi: 10.1038/nbt.3301.
  PUBMED    26237515
REFERENCE   2 (bases 1 to 10580)
  AUTHORS   .
  TITLE     Direct Submission
  JOURNAL   Exported May 12, 2021 from SnapGene Server 1.1.58
            http://www.snapgene.com
FEATURES             Location/Qualifiers
     source          1..10580
                     /organism="synthetic DNA construct"
                     /mol_type="other DNA"
     RBS             1535..1543
                     /label=Shine-Dalgarno sequence
                     /note="full consensus sequence for ribosome-binding sites
                     upstream of start codons in E. coli; complementary to a
                     region in the 3' end of the 16S rRNA (Chen et al., 1994)"
     protein_bind    7568..7592
                     /gene="mutant version of attB"
                     /label=attB1
                     /bound_moiety="BP Clonase(TM)"
                     /note="recombination site for the Gateway(R) BP reaction"
     regulatory      7593..7602
                     /regulatory_class="other"
                     /note="vertebrate consensus sequence for strong initiation
                     of translation (Kozak, 1987)"
     CDS             7599..8312
                     /codon_start=1
                     /product="monomeric derivative of red fluorescent protein
                     from Entacmaea quadricolor (Merzlyak et al., 2007)"
                     /label=TagRFP
                     /note="mammalian codon-optimized"
                     /translation="MVSKGEELIKENMHMKLYMEGTVNNHHFKCTSEGEGKPYEGTQTM
                     RIKVVEGGPLPFAFDILATSFMYGSKTFINHTQGIPDFFKQSFPEGFTWERVTTYEDGG
                     VLTATQDTSLQDGCLIYNVKIRGVNFPSNGPVMQKKTLGWEASTEMLYPADGGLEGRSD
                     MALKLVGGGHLICNLKTTYRSKKPAKNLKMPGVYYVDRRLERIKEADKETYVEQHEVAV
                     ARYCDLPSKLGHKLN"
     protein_bind    complement(8313..8337)
                     /gene="mutant version of attB"
                     /label=attB2
                     /bound_moiety="BP Clonase(TM)"
                     /note="recombination site for the Gateway(R) BP reaction"
     rep_origin      complement(8790..9378)
                     /direction=LEFT
                     /label=ori
                     /note="high-copy-number ColE1/pMB1/pBR322/pUC origin of
                     replication"
     primer_bind     complement(8870..8889)
                     /label=pBR322ori-F
                     /note="pBR322 origin, forward primer"
     CDS             complement(9549..10409)
                     /codon_start=1
                     /gene="bla"
                     /product="beta-lactamase"
                     /label=AmpR
                     /note="confers resistance to ampicillin, carbenicillin, and
                     related antibiotics"
                     /translation="MSIQHFRVALIPFFAAFCLPVFAHPETLVKVKDAEDQLGARVGYI
                     ELDLNSGKILESFRPEERFPMMSTFKVLLCGAVLSRIDAGQEQLGRRIHYSQNDLVEYS
                     PVTEKHLTDGMTVRELCSAAITMSDNTAANLLLTTIGGPKELTAFLHNMGDHVTRLDRW
                     EPELNEAIPNDERDTTMPVAMATTLRKLLTGELLTLASRQQLIDWMEADKVAGPLLRSA
                     LPAGWFIADKSGAGERGSRGIIAALGPDGKPSRIVVIYTTGSQATMDERNRQIAEIGAS
                     LIKHW"
     primer_bind     10172..10191
                     /label=Amp-R
                     /note="Ampicillin resistance gene, reverse primer"
     promoter        complement(10410..10514)
                     /gene="bla"
                     /label=AmpR promoter
     promoter        10563..10580
                     /label=T7 promoter
                     /note="promoter for bacteriophage T7 RNA polymerase"
ORIGIN
        1 atgggcggcg catgagagaa gcccagacca attacctacc caaaatggag aaagttcacg
       61 ttgacatcga ggaagacagc ccattcctca gagctttgca gcggagcttc ccgcagtttg
      121 aggtagaagc caagcaggtc actgataatg accatgctaa tgccagagcg ttttcgcatc
      181 tggcttcaaa actgatcgaa acggaggtgg acccatccga cacgatcctt gacattggaa
      241 gtgcgcccgc ccgcagaatg tattctaagc acaagtatca ttgtatctgt ccgatgagat
      301 gtgcggaaga tccggacaga ttgtataagt atgcaactaa gctgaagaaa aactgtaagg
      361 aaataactga taaggaattg gacaagaaaa tgaaggagct cgccgccgtc atgagcgacc
      421 ctgacctgga aactgagact atgtgcctcc acgacgacga gtcgtgtcgc tacgaagggc
      481 aagtcgctgt ttaccaggat gtatacgcgg ttgacggacc gacaagtctc tatcaccaag
      541 ccaataaggg agttagagtc gcctactgga taggctttga caccacccct tttatgttta
      601 agaacttggc tggagcatat ccatcatact ctaccaactg ggccgacgaa accgtgttaa
      661 cggctcgtaa cataggccta tgcagctctg acgttatgga gcggtcacgt agagggatgt
      721 ccattcttag aaagaagtat ttgaaaccat ccaacaatgt tctattctct gttggctcga
      781 ccatctacca cgagaagagg gacttactga ggagctggca cctgccgtct gtatttcact
      841 tacgtggcaa gcaaaattac acatgtcggt gtgagactat agttagttgc gacgggtacg
      901 tcgttaaaag aatagctatc agtccaggcc tgtatgggaa gccttcaggc tatgctgcta
      961 cgatgcaccg cgagggattc ttgtgctgca aagtgacaga cacattgaac ggggagaggg
     1021 tctcttttcc cgtgtgcacg tatgtgccag ctacattgtg tgaccaaatg actggcatac
     1081 tggcaacaga tgtcagtgcg gacgacgcgc aaaaactgct ggttgggctc aaccagcgta
     1141 tagtcgtcaa cggtcgcacc cagagaaaca ccaataccat gaaaaattac cttttgcccg
     1201 tagtggccca ggcatttgct aggtgggcaa aggaatataa ggaagatcaa gaagatgaaa
     1261 ggccactagg actacgagat agacagttag tcatggggtg ttgttgggct tttagaaggc
     1321 acaagataac atctatttat aagcgcccgg atacccaaac catcatcaaa gtgaacagcg
     1381 atttccactc attcgtgctg cccaggatag gcagtaacac attggagatc gggctgagaa
     1441 caagaatcag gaaaatgtta gaggagcaca aggagccgtc acctctcatt accgccgagg
     1501 acgtacaaga agctaagtgc gcagccgatg aggctaagga ggtgcgtgaa gccgaggagt
     1561 tgcgcgcagc tctaccacct ttggcagctg atgttgagga gcccactctg gaagccgatg
     1621 tcgacttgat gttacaagag gctggggccg gctcagtgga gacacctcgt ggcttgataa
     1681 aggttaccag ctacgatggc gaggacaaga tcggctctta cgctgtgctt tctccgcagg
     1741 ctgtactcaa gagtgaaaaa ttatcttgca tccaccctct cgctgaacaa gtcatagtga
     1801 taacacactc tggccgaaaa gggcgttatg ccgtggaacc ataccatggt aaagtagtgg
     1861 tgccagaggg acatgcaata cccgtccagg actttcaagc tctgagtgaa agtgccacca
     1921 ttgtgtacaa cgaacgtgag ttcgtaaaca ggtacctgca ccatattgcc acacatggag
     1981 gagcgctgaa cactgatgaa gaatattaca aaactgtcaa gcccagcgag cacgacggcg
     2041 aatacctgta cgacatcgac aggaaacagt gcgtcaagaa agaactagtc actgggctag
     2101 ggctcacagg cgagctggtg gatcctccct tccatgaatt cgcctacgag agtctgagaa
     2161 cacgaccagc cgctccttac caagtaccaa ccataggggt gtatggcgtg ccaggatcag
     2221 gcaagtctgg catcattaaa agcgcagtca ccaaaaaaga tctagtggtg agcgccaaga
     2281 aagaaaactg tgcagaaatt ataagggacg tcaagaaaat gaaagggctg gacgtcaatg
     2341 ccagaactgt ggactcagtg ctcttgaatg gatgcaaaca ccccgtagag accctgtata
     2401 ttgacgaagc ttttgcttgt catgcaggta ctctcagagc gctcatagcc attataagac
     2461 ctaaaaaggc agtgctctgc ggggatccca aacagtgcgg tttttttaac atgatgtgcc
     2521 tgaaagtgca ttttaaccac gagatttgca cacaagtctt ccacaaaagc atctctcgcc
     2581 gttgcactaa atctgtgact tcggtcgtct caaccttgtt ttacgacaaa aaaatgagaa
     2641 cgacgaatcc gaaagagact aagattgtga ttgacactac cggcagtacc aaacctaagc
     2701 aggacgatct cattctcact tgtttcagag ggtgggtgaa gcagttgcaa atagattaca
     2761 aaggcaacga aataatgacg gcagctgcct ctcaagggct gacccgtaaa ggtgtgtatg
     2821 ccgttcggta caaggtgaat gaaaatcctc tgtacgcacc cacctcagaa catgtgaacg
     2881 tcctactgac ccgcacggag gaccgcatcg tgtggaaaac actagccggc gacccatgga
     2941 taaaaacact gactgccaag taccctggga atttcactgc cacgatagag gagtggcaag
     3001 cagagcatga tgccatcatg aggcacatct tggagagacc ggaccctacc gacgtcttcc
     3061 agaataaggc aaacgtgtgt tgggccaagg ctttagtgcc ggtgctgaag accgctggca
     3121 tagacatgac cactgaacaa tggaacactg tggattattt tgaaacggac aaagctcact
     3181 cagcagagat agtattgaac caactatgcg tgaggttctt tggactcgat ctggactccg
     3241 gtctattttc tgcacccact gttccgttat ccattaggaa taatcactgg gataactccc
     3301 cgtcgcctaa catgtacggg ctgaataaag aagtggtccg tcagctctct cgcaggtacc
     3361 cacaactgcc tcgggcagtt gccactggaa gagtctatga catgaacact ggtacactgc
     3421 gcaattatga tccgcgcata aacctagtac ctgtaaacag aagactgcct catgctttag
     3481 tcctccacca taatgaacac ccacagagtg acttttcttc attcgtcagc aaattgaagg
     3541 gcagaactgt cctggtggtc ggggaaaagt tgtccgtccc aggcaaaatg gttgactggt
     3601 tgtcagaccg gcctgaggct accttcagag ctcggctgga tttaggcatc ccaggtgatg
     3661 tgcccaaata tgacataata tttgttaatg tgaggacccc atataaatac catcactatc
     3721 agcagtgtga agaccatgcc attaagctta gcatgttgac caagaaagct tgtctgcatc
     3781 tgaatcccgg cggaacctgt gtcagcatag gttatggtta cgctgacagg gccagcgaaa
     3841 gcatcattgg tgctatagcg cggctgttca agttttcccg ggtatgcaaa ccgaaatcct
     3901 cacttgaaga gacggaagtt ctgtttgtat tcattgggta cgatcgcaag gcccgtacgc
     3961 acaatcctta caagctttca tcaaccttga ccaacattta tacaggttcc agactccacg
     4021 aagccggatg tgcaccctca tatcatgtgg tgcgagggga tattgccacg gccaccgaag
     4081 gagtgattat aaatgctgct aacagcaaag gacaacctgg cggaggggtg tgcggagcgc
     4141 tgtataagaa attcccggaa agcttcgatt tacagccgat cgaagtagga aaagcgcgac
     4201 tggtcaaagg tgcagctaaa catatcattc atgccgtagg accaaacttc aacaaagttt
     4261 cggaggttga aggtgacaaa cagttggcag aggcttatga gtccatcgct aagattgtca
     4321 acgataacaa ttacaagtca gtagcgattc cactgttgtc caccggcatc ttttccggga
     4381 acaaagatcg actaacccaa tcattgaacc atttgctgac agctttagac accactgatg
     4441 cagatgtagc catatactgc agggacaaga aatgggaaat gactctcaag gaagcagtgg
     4501 ctaggagaga agcagtggag gagatatgca tatccgacga ctcttcagtg acagaacctg
     4561 atgcagagct ggtgagggtg catccgaaga gttctttggc tggaaggaag ggctacagca
     4621 caagcgatgg caaaactttc tcatatttgg aagggaccaa gtttcaccag gcggccaagg
     4681 atatagcaga aattaatgcc atgtggcccg ttgcaacgga ggccaatgag caggtatgca
     4741 tgtatatcct cggagaaagc atgagcagta ttaggtcgaa atgccccgtc gaagagtcgg
     4801 aagcctccac accacctagc acgctgcctt gcttgtgcat ccatgccatg actccagaaa
     4861 gagtacagcg cctaaaagcc tcacgtccag aacaaattac tgtgtgctca tcctttccat
     4921 tgccgaagta tagaatcact ggtgtgcaga agatccaatg ctcccagcct atattgttct
     4981 caccgaaagt gcctgcgtat attcatccaa ggaagtatct cgtggaaaca ccaccggtag
     5041 acgagactcc ggagccatcg gcagagaacc aatccacaga ggggacacct gaacaaccac
     5101 cacttataac cgaggatgag accaggacta gaacgcctga gccgatcatc atcgaagagg
     5161 aagaagagga tagcataagt ttgctgtcag atggcccgac ccaccaggtg ctgcaagtcg
     5221 aggcagacat tcacgggccg ccctctgtat ctagctcatc ctggtccatt cctcatgcat
     5281 ccgactttga tgtggacagt ttatccatac ttgacaccct ggagggagct agcgtgacca
     5341 gcggggcaac gtcagccgag actaactctt acttcgcaaa gagtatggag tttctggcgc
     5401 gaccggtgcc tgcgcctcga acagtattca ggaaccctcc acatcccgct ccgcgcacaa
     5461 gaacaccgtc acttgcaccc agcagggcct gctcgagaac cagcctagtt tccaccccgc
     5521 caggcgtgaa tagggtgatc actagagagg agctcgaggc gcttaccccg tcacgcactc
     5581 ctagcaggtc ggtctcgaga accagcctgg tctccaaccc gccaggcgta aatagggtga
     5641 ttacaagaga ggagtttgag gcgttcgtag cacaacaaca atgacggttt gatgcgggtg
     5701 catacatctt ttcctccgac accggtcaag ggcatttaca acaaaaatca gtaaggcaaa
     5761 cggtgctatc cgaagtggtg ttggagagga ccgaattgga gatttcgtat gccccgcgcc
     5821 tcgaccaaga aaaagaagaa ttactacgca agaaattaca gttaaatccc acacctgcta
     5881 acagaagcag ataccagtcc aggaaggtgg agaacatgaa agccataaca gctagacgta
     5941 ttctgcaagg cctagggcat tatttgaagg cagaaggaaa agtggagtgc taccgaaccc
     6001 tgcatcctgt tcctttgtat tcatctagtg tgaaccgtgc cttttcaagc cccaaggtcg
     6061 cagtggaagc ctgtaacgcc atgttgaaag agaactttcc gactgtggct tcttactgta
     6121 ttattccaga gtacgatgcc tatttggaca tggttgacgg agcttcatgc tgcttagaca
     6181 ctgccagttt ttgccctgca aagctgcgca gctttccaaa gaaacactcc tatttggaac
     6241 ccacaatacg atcggcagtg ccttcagcga tccagaacac gctccagaac gtcctggcag
     6301 ctgccacaaa aagaaattgc aatgtcacgc aaatgagaga attgcccgta ttggattcgg
     6361 cggcctttaa tgtggaatgc ttcaagaaat atgcgtgtaa taatgaatat tgggaaacgt
     6421 ttaaagaaaa ccccatcagg cttactgaag aaaacgtggt aaattacatt accaaattaa
     6481 aaggaccaaa agctgctgct ctttttgcga agacacataa tttgaatatg ttgcaggaca
     6541 taccaatgga caggtttgta atggacttaa agagagacgt gaaagtgact ccaggaacaa
     6601 aacatactga agaacggccc aaggtacagg tgatccaggc tgccgatccg ctagcaacag
     6661 cgtatctgtg cggaatccac cgagagctgg ttaggagatt aaatgcggtc ctgcttccga
     6721 acattcatac actgtttgat atgtcggctg aagactttga cgctattata gccgagcact
     6781 tccagcctgg ggattgtgtt ctggaaactg acatcgcgtc gtttgataaa agtgaggacg
     6841 acgccatggc tctgaccgcg ttaatgattc tggaagactt aggtgtggac gcagagctgt
     6901 tgacgctgat tgaggcggct ttcggcgaaa tttcatcaat acatttgccc actaaaacta
     6961 aatttaaatt cggagccatg atgaaatctg gaatgttcct cacactgttt gtgaacacag
     7021 tcattaacat tgtaatcgca agcagagtgt tgagagaacg gctaaccgga tcaccatgtg
     7081 cagcattcat tggagatgac aatatcgtga aaggagtcaa atcggacaaa ttaatggcag
     7141 acaggtgcgc cacctggttg aatatggaag tcaagattat agatgctgtg gtgggcgaga
     7201 aagcgcctta tttctgtgga gggtttattt tgtgtgactc cgtgaccggc acagcgtgcc
     7261 gtgtggcaga ccccctaaaa aggctgttta agcttggcaa acctctggca gcagacgatg
     7321 aacatgatga tgacaggaga agggcattgc atgaagagtc aacacgctgg aaccgagtgg
     7381 gtattctttc agagctgtgc aaggcagtag aatcaaggta tgaaaccgta ggaacttcca
     7441 tcatagttat ggccatgact actctagcta gcagtgttaa atcattcagc tacctgagag
     7501 gggcccctat aactctctac ggctaacctg aatggactac gacatagtct agtccgccaa
     7561 gtctagaaca agtttgtaca aaaaagcagg ctgccaccat ggtgtctaag ggcgaagagc
     7621 tgattaagga gaacatgcac atgaagctgt acatggaggg caccgtgaac aaccaccact
     7681 tcaagtgcac atccgagggc gaaggcaagc cctacgaggg cacccagacc atgagaatca
     7741 aggtggtcga gggcggccct ctccccttcg ccttcgacat cctggctacc agcttcatgt
     7801 acggcagcaa aaccttcatc aaccacaccc agggcatccc cgacttcttt aagcagtcct
     7861 tccctgaggg cttcacatgg gagagagtca ccacatacga agacgggggc gtgctgaccg
     7921 ctacccagga caccagcctc caggacggct gcctcatcta caacgtcaag atcagagggg
     7981 tgaacttccc atccaacggc cctgtgatgc agaagaaaac actcggctgg gaggcctcca
     8041 ccgagatgct gtaccccgct gacggcggcc tggaaggcag aagcgacatg gccctgaagc
     8101 tcgtgggcgg gggccacctg atctgcaact tgaagaccac atacagatcc aagaaacccg
     8161 ctaagaacct caagatgccc ggcgtctact atgtggacag aagactggaa agaatcaagg
     8221 aggccgacaa agagacctac gtcgagcagc acgaggtggc tgtggccaga tactgcgacc
     8281 tccctagcaa actggggcac aaacttaatt gaacccagct ttcttgtaca aagtggtggc
     8341 gcgcctatgt tacgtgcaaa ggtgattgtc accccccgaa agaccatatt gtgacacacc
     8401 ctcagtatca cgcccaaaca tttacagccg cggtgtcaaa aaccgcgtgg acgtggttaa
     8461 catccctgct gggaggatca gccgtaatta ttataattgg cttggtgctg gctactattg
     8521 tggccatgta cgtgctgacc aaccagaaac ataattgaat acagcagcaa ttggcaagct
     8581 gcttacatag aactcgcggc gattggcatg ccgccttaaa atttttattt tatttttctt
     8641 ttcttttccg aatcggattt tgtttttaat atttcaaaaa aaaaaaaaaa aaaaaaaaaa
     8701 aaaaaaaaaa aaaaataggg ataacagggt aattgagcaa aaggccagca aaaggccagg
     8761 aaccgtaaaa aggccgcgtt gctggcgttt ttccataggc tccgcccccc tgacgagcat
     8821 cacaaaaatc gacgctcaag tcagaggtgg cgaaacccga caggactata aagataccag
     8881 gcgtttcccc ctggaagctc cctcgtgcgc tctcctgttc cgaccctgcc gcttaccgga
     8941 tacctgtccg cctttctccc ttcgggaagc gtggcgcttt ctcatagctc acgctgtagg
     9001 tatctcagtt cggtgtaggt cgttcgctcc aagctgggct gtgtgcacga accccccgtt
     9061 cagcccgacc gctgcgcctt atccggtaac tatcgtcttg agtccaaccc ggtaagacac
     9121 gacttatcgc cactggcagc agccactggt aacaggatta gcagagcgag gtatgtaggc
     9181 ggtgctacag agttcttgaa gtggtggcct aactacggct acactagaag aacagtattt
     9241 ggtatctgcg ctctgctgaa gccagttacc ttcggaaaaa gagttggtag ctcttgatcc
     9301 ggcaaacaaa ccaccgctgg tagcggtggt ttttttgttt gcaagcagca gattacgcgc
     9361 agaaaaaaag gatctcaaga agatcctttg atcttttcta cggggtctga cgctcagtgg
     9421 aacgaaaact cacgttaagg gattttggtc atgagattat caaaaaggat cttcacctag
     9481 atccttttaa attaaaaatg aagttttaaa tcaatctaaa gtatatatga gtaaacttgg
     9541 tctgacagtt accaatgctt aatcagtgag gcacctatct cagcgatctg tctatttcgt
     9601 tcatccatag ttgcctgact ccccgtcgtg tagataacta cgatacggga gggcttacca
     9661 tctggcccca gtgctgcaat gataccgcga gacccacgct caccggctcc agatttatca
     9721 gcaataaacc agccagccgg aagggccgag cgcagaagtg gtcctgcaac tttatccgcc
     9781 tccatccagt ctattaattg ttgccgggaa gctagagtaa gtagttcgcc agttaatagt
     9841 ttgcgcaacg ttgttgccat tgctacaggc atcgtggtgt cacgctcgtc gtttggtatg
     9901 gcttcattca gctccggttc ccaacgatca aggcgagtta catgatcccc catgttgtgc
     9961 aaaaaagcgg ttagctcctt cggtcctccg atcgttgtca gaagtaagtt ggccgcagtg
    10021 ttatcactca tggttatggc agcactgcat aattctctta ctgtcatgcc atccgtaaga
    10081 tgcttttctg tgactggtga gtactcaacc aagtcattct gagaatagtg tatgcggcga
    10141 ccgagttgct cttgcccggc gtcaatacgg gataataccg cgccacatag cagaacttta
    10201 aaagtgctca tcattggaaa acgttcttcg gggcgaaaac tctcaaggat cttaccgctg
    10261 ttgagatcca gttcgatgta acccactcgt gcacccaact gatcttcagc atcttttact
    10321 ttcaccagcg tttctgggtg agcaaaaaca ggaaggcaaa atgccgcaaa aaagggaata
    10381 agggcgacac ggaaatgttg aatactcata ctcttccttt ttcaatatta ttgaagcatt
    10441 tatcagggtt attgtctcat gagcggatac atatttgaat gtatttagaa aaataaacaa
    10501 ataggggttc cgcgcacatt tccccgaaaa gtgccacctg acgttaggga taacagggta
    10561 attaatacga ctcactatag
//
