[The description below was written by a language model from this plasmid's Addgene catalogue record and the feature table of its GenBank file.]
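Description:
pTK194 is a 10,580 bp circular plasmid encoding a self-amplifying RNA replicon derived from the TC-83 strain of Venezuelan equine encephalitis (VEE) virus, carrying the red fluorescent protein mKate as its payload. It is maintained in E. coli through a high-copy ColE1/pUC-type origin and an ampicillin resistance gene (bla) driven by its own promoter.

The replicon is laid out behind a bacteriophage T7 promoter, so that T7 RNA polymerase can produce the full-length replicon RNA. According to the construct definition, the transcript begins with the viral 5'UTR bearing an A3G change, followed by the nonstructural polyprotein P1234 with a Q739L substitution in nsP2; these proteins form the viral replicase that copies the RNA in the cytoplasm of recipient cells. Downstream lies the subgenomic promoter (SGP), from which the replicase transcribes an abundant subgenomic mRNA. In place of the viral structural genes, this position holds an XbaI site, an attB1 Gateway site, a Kozak sequence, the mKate coding sequence ending in an opal stop codon, attB2 and an AscI site, followed by a truncated remnant of E1, the viral 3'UTR and a poly(A) tract. I-SceI sites flank the T7-replicon unit. The automated feature table labels the reporter as TagRFP, the related Entacmaea quadricolor-derived protein, and does not annotate the nonstructural genes, SGP or UTRs, which are known only from the descriptive name.

The associated publication concerns mammalian synthetic circuits delivered purely as RNA, which fits use of this construct as a fluorescent reporter replicon. The flanking attB and restriction sites mark the position where other genes of interest could be placed in the same backbone.
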