Addgene plasmid #59563: pTK194
Purpose: TC-83 I-SceI T7 5'UTR (A3G) P1234 (nsP2 Q739L) SGP XbaI attB1 Kozak mKate opal attB2 AscI (truncated E1) 3'UTR Poly A I-SceI
Depositing lab: Ron Weiss. Depositing organization: Massachusetts Institute of Technology. Publication: Mammalian synthetic circuits with RNA binding proteins for RNA-only delivery. Wroblewska L, Kitada T, Endo K, Siciliano V, Stillo B, Saito H, Weiss R. Nat Biotechnol. 2015 Aug 3. doi: 10.1038/nbt.3301. PubMed 26237515.
Backbone
  Vector backbone: VEE
Growth in bacteria
  Bacterial resistance: Ampicillin, 100 μg/mL
  Growth temperature: 37°C
  Growth strain: DH5alpha
  Copy number: Unknown
Gene/Insert
  Gene/Insert name: SGP XbaI attB1 Kozak mKate opal attB2 AscI
Terms and licenses: Academic/Nonprofit Terms; Industry Terms: Not Available to Industry
How to cite: pTK194 was a gift from Ron Weiss (Addgene plasmid # 59563 ; http://n2t.net/addgene:59563 ; RRID:Addgene_59563)
