>Addgene plasmid #59563 | pTK194 | addgene partial sequence | sequence record 95609 | pQE-Fwd 5'-CCCGAAAAGTGCCACCTG-3'
GATGGGCGGCGCATGAGAGAAGCCCAGACCAATTACCTACCCAAAATGGAGAAAGTTCACGTTGACATCG
AGGAAGACAGCCCATTCCTCAGAGCTTTGCAGCGGAGCTTCCCGCAGTTTGAGGTAGAAGCCAAGCAGGT
CACTGATAATGACCATGCTAATGCCAGAGCGTTTTCGCATCTGGCTTCAAAACTGATCGAAACGGAGGTG
GACCCATCCGACACGATCCTTGACATTGGAAGTGCGCCCGCCCGCAGAATGTATTCTAAGCACAAGTATC
ATTGTATCTGTCCGATGAGATGTGCGGAAGATCCGGACAGATTGTATAAGTATGCAACTAAGCTGAAGAA
AAACTGTAAGGAAATAACTGATAAGGAATTGGACAAGAAAATGAAGGAGCTCGCCGCCGTCATGAGCGAC
CCTGACCTGGAAACTGAGACTATGTGCCTCCACGACGACGAGTCGTGTCGCTACGAAGGGCAAGTCGCTG
TTTACCAGGATGTATACGCGGTTGACGGACCGACAAGTCTCTATCACCAAGCCAATAAGGGAGTTAGAGT
CGCCTACTGGATAGGCTTTGACACCACCCCTTTTATGTTTAAGAACTTGGCTGGAGCATATCCATCATAC
TCTACCAACTGGGCCGACGAAACCGTGTTAACGGCTCGTAACATAGGCCTATGCAGCTCTGACGTTATGG
AGCGGTCACGTAGAGGGATGTCCATTCTTAGAAAGAAGTATTTGAAACCATCCAACAATGTTCTATTCTC
TGTTGGCTCGACCATCTACCACGAGAAGAGGGACTTACTGAGGAGCTGGCACCTG
