>Addgene plasmid #59563 | pTK194 | addgene partial sequence | sequence record 95703 | mTagBFP-R 5'-gtgccctccatgtacagctt-3'
TGGCAGCCTGCTTTTTTGTACAAACTTGTTCTAGACTTGGCGGACTAGACTATGTCGTAGTCCATTCAGG
TTAGCCGTAGAGAGTTATAGGGGCCCCTCTCAGGTAGCTGAATGATTTAACACTGCTAGCTAGAGTAGTC
ATGGCCATAACTATGATGGAAGTTCCTACGGTTTCATACCTTGATTCTACTGCCTTGCACAGCTCTGAAA
GAATACCCACTCGGTTCCAGCGTGTTGACTCTTCATGCAATGCCCTTCTCCTGTCATCATCATGTTCATC
GTCTGCTGCCAGAGGTTTGCCAAGCTTAAACAGCCTTTTTAGGGGGTCTGCCACACGGCACGCTGTGCCG
GTCACGGAGTCACACAAAATAAACCCTCCACAGAAATAAGGCGCTTTCTCGCCCACCACAGCATCTATAA
TCTTGACTTCCATATTCAACCAGGTGGCGCACCTGTCTGCCATTAATTTGTCCGATTTGACTCCTTTCAC
GATATTGTCATCTCCAATGAATGCTGCACATGGTGATCCGGTTAGCCGTTCTCTCAACACTCTGCTTGCG
ATTACAATGTTAATGACTGTGTTCACAAACAGTGTGAGGAACATTCCAGATTTCATCATGGCTCCGAATT
TAAATTTAGTTTTAGTGGGCAAATGTATTGATGAAATTTCGCCGAAAGCCGCCTCAATCAGCGTCAACAG
CTCTGCGTCCACACCTAAGTCTTCCAGAATCATTAACGCGG
