>Addgene plasmid #59563 | pTK194 | addgene partial sequence | sequence record 96453 | nsP2-F 5'-atgcaaaccgaaatcctcac-3'
CGATCGCAAGGCCCGTACGCACAATCCTTACAAGCTTTCATCAACCTTGACCAACATTTATACAGGTTCC
AGACTCCACGAAGCCGGATGTGCACCCTCATATCATGTGGTGCGAGGGGATATTGCCACGGCCACCGAAG
GAGTGATTATAAATGCTGCTAACAGCAAAGGACAACCTGGCGGAGGGGTGTGCGGAGCGCTGTATAAGAA
ATTCCCGGAAAGCTTCGATTTACAGCCGATCGAAGTAGGAAAAGCGCGACTGGTCAAAGGTGCAGCTAAA
CATATCATTCATGCCGTAGGACCAAACTTCAACAAAGTTTCGGAGGTTGAAGGTGACAAACAGTTGGCAG
AGGCTTATGAGTCCATCGCTAAGATTGTCAACGATAACAATTACAAGTCAGTAGCGATTCCACTGTTGTC
CACCGGCATCTTTTCCGGGAACAAAGATCGACTAACCCAATCATTGAACCATTTGCTGACAGCTTTAGAC
ACCACTGATGCAGATGTAGCCATATACTGCAGGGACAAGAAATGGGAAATGACTCTCAAGGAAGCAGTGG
CTAGGAGAGAAGCAGTGGAGGAGATATGCATATCCGACGACTCTTCAGTGACAGAACCTGATGCAGAGCT
GGTGAGGGTGCATCCGAAGAGTTCTTTGGCTGGAAGGAAGGGCTACAGCACAAGCGATGGCAAAACTTTC
TCATATTTGGAAGGGACCAAGTTTCACCAGGCGGCCAAGGATATAGCAGAAATTAATGCCATGTGGCCCG
TTGCAACGGAGGCCAATGAGCAGGTATGCATGTATATCCTCGGAGAAAGCATGAGCAGTATTAGGTCGAA
ATGCCCCGTCGAAGAGTCGGAAGCCTCCACACCACCTAGCACGCTGCCTTGCTTGTGCATCCATGCCATG
ACTCCAGAA
