>Addgene plasmid #59563 | pTK194 | addgene partial sequence | sequence record 96454 | TagRFPmKate-F1 5'-AGGCCGACAAAGAGACCTAC-3'
ACTGGGGCACAAACTTAATTGAACCCAGCTTTCTTGTACAAAGTGGTGGCGCGCCTATGTTACGTGCAAA
GGTGATTGTCACCCCCCGAAAGACCATATTGTGACACACCCTCAGTATCACGCCCAAACATTTACAGCCG
CGGTGTCAAAAACCGCGTGGACGTGGTTAACATCCCTGCTGGGAGGATCAGCCGTAATTATTATAATTGG
CTTGGTGCTGGCTACTATTGTGGCCATGTACGTGCTGACCAACCAGAAACATAATTGAATACAGCAGCAA
TTGGCAAGCTGCTTACATAGAACTCGCGGCGATTGGCATGCCGCCTTAAAATTTTTATTTTATTTTTCTT
TTCTTTTCCGAATCGGATTTTGTTTTTAATATTTCAAAAAAAAAAAAAAAAAAAAAAAAAAAAAAAAAAA
AAAAATAGGGATAACAGGGTAATTGAGCAAAAGGCCAGCAAAAGGCCAGGAACCGTAAAAAGGCCGCGTT
GCTGGCGTTTTTCCATAGGCTCCGCCCCCCTGACGAGCATCACAAAAATCGACGCTCAAGTCAGAGGTGG
CGAAACCCGACAGGACTATAAAGATACCAGGCGTTTCCCCCTGGAAGCTCCCTCGTGCGCTCTCCTGTTC
CGACCCTGCCGCTTACCGGATACCTGTCCGCCTTTCTCCCTTCGGGAAGCGTGGCGCTTTCTCATAGCTC
ACGCTGTAGGTATCTCAGTTCGGTGTAGGTCGTTCGCTCCAAGCTGGGCTGTGTGCACGAACCC
