>Addgene plasmid #59563 | pTK194 Sequencing Result | analyzer sequence | sequence record 98175
TTCGGTTTGCATACCCGGGAAAACTTGAACAGCCGCGCTATAGCACCAATGATGCTTTCGCTGGCCCTGT
CAGCGTAACCATAACCTATGCTGACACAGGTTCCGCCGGGATTCAGATGCAGACAAGCTTTCTTGGTCAA
CATGCTAAGCTTAATGGCATGGTCTTCACACTGCTGATAGTGATGGTATTTATATGGGGTCCTCACATTA
ACAAATATTATGTCATATTTGGGCACATCACCTGGGATGCCTAAATCCAGCCGAGCTCTGAAGGTAGCCT
CAGGCCGGTCTGACAACCAGTCAACCATTTTGCCTGGGACGGACAACTTTTCCCCGACCACCAGGACAGT
TCTGCCCTTCAATTTGCTGACGAATGAAGAAAAGTCACTCTGTGGGTGTTCATTATGGTGGAGGACTAAA
GCATGAGGCAGTCTTCTGTTTACAGGTACTAGGTTTATGCGCGGATCATAATTGCGCAGTGTACCAGTGT
TCATGTCATAGACTCTTCCAGTGGCAACTGCCCGAGGCAGTTGTGGGTACCTGCGAGAGAGCTGACGGAC
CACTTCTTTATTCAGCCCGTACATGTTAGGCGACGGGGAGTTATCCCAGTGATTATTCCTAATGGATAAC
GGAACAGTGGGTGCAGAAAATAGACCGGAGTCCAGATCGAGTCCAAAGAACCTCACGCATAGTTGGTTCA
ATACTATCTCTGCTGAGTGAGCTTTGTCCGTTTCAAAATAATCCACAGTGTTCCATTGTTCAGTGGTCAT
GTCTATGCCAGCGGTCTTCAGCACCGGCACTAAAGCCTTGGCCCAACACACGTTTGCCTTATTCTGGAAG
ACGTCGG
